>Addgene plasmid #231895 | mCherry-cGAS-HA | addgene full sequence | sequence record 461196 | Addgene NGS Result
CTTCCGCTTCCTCGCTCACTGACTCGCTGCGCTCGGTCGTTCGGCTGCGGCGAGCGGTATCAGCTCACTC
AAAGGCGGTAATACGGTTATCCACAGAATCAGGGGATAACGCAGGAAAGAACATGTGAGCAAAAGGCCAG
CAAAAGGCCAGGAACCGTAAAAAGGCCGCGTTGCTGGCGTTTTTCCATAGGCTCCGCCCCCCTGACGAGC
ATCACAAAAATCGACGCTCAAGTCAGAGGTGGCGAAACCCGACAGGACTATAAAGATACCAGGCGTTTCC
CCCTGGAAGCTCCCTCGTGCGCTCTCCTGTTCCGACCCTGCCGCTTACCGGATACCTGTCCGCCTTTCTC
CCTTCGGGAAGCGTGGCGCTTTCTCATAGCTCACGCTGTAGGTATCTCAGTTCGGTGTAGGTCGTTCGCT
CCAAGCTGGGCTGTGTGCACGAACCCCCCGTTCAGCCCGACCGCTGCGCCTTATCCGGTAACTATCGTCT
TGAGTCCAACCCGGTAAGACACGACTTATCGCCACTGGCAGCAGCCACTGGTAACAGGATTAGCAGAGCG
AGGTATGTAGGCGGTGCTACAGAGTTCTTGAAGTGGTGGCCTAACTACGGCTACACTAGAAGAACAGTAT
TTGGTATCTGCGCTCTGCTGAAGCCAGTTACCTTCGGAAAAAGAGTTGGTAGCTCTTGATCCGGCAAACA
AACCACCGCTGGTAGCGGTGGTTTTTTTGTTTGCAAGCAGCAGATTACGCGCAGAAAAAAAGGATCTCAA
GAAGATCCTTTGATCTTTTCTACGGGGTCTGACGCTCAGTGGAACGAAAACTCACGTTAAGGGATTTTGG
TCATGAGATTATCAAAAAGGATCTTCACCTAGATCCTTTTAAATTAAAAATGAAGTTTTAAATCAATCTA
AAGTATATATGAGTAAACTTGGTCTGACAGTTACCAATGCTTAATCAGTGAGGCACCTATCTCAGCGATC
TGTCTATTTCGTTCATCCATAGTTGCCTGACTCCCCGTCGTGTAGATAACTACGATACGGGAGGGCTTAC
CATCTGGCCCCAGTGCTGCAATGATACCGCGAGACCCACGCTCACCGGCTCCAGATTTATCAGCAATAAA
CCAGCCAGCCGGAAGGGCCGAGCGCAGAAGTGGTCCTGCAACTTTATCCGCCTCCATCCAGTCTATTAAT
TGTTGCCGGGAAGCTAGAGTAAGTAGTTCGCCAGTTAATAGTTTGCGCAACGTTGTTGCCATTGCTACAG
GCATCGTGGTGTCACGCTCGTCGTTTGGTATGGCTTCATTCAGCTCCGGTTCCCAACGATCAAGGCGAGT
TACATGATCCCCCATGTTGTGCAAAAAAGCGGTTAGCTCCTTCGGTCCTCCGATCGTTGTCAGAAGTAAG
TTGGCCGCAGTGTTATCACTCATGGTTATGGCAGCACTGCATAATTCTCTTACTGTCATGCCATCCGTAA
GATGCTTTTCTGTGACTGGTGAGTACTCAACCAAGTCATTCTGAGAATAGTGTATGCGGCGACCGAGTTG
CTCTTGCCCGGCGTCAATACGGGATAATACCGCGCCACATAGCAGAACTTTAAAAGTGCTCATCATTGGA
AAACGTTCTTCGGGGCGAAAACTCTCAAGGATCTTACCGCTGTTGAGATCCAGTTCGATGTAACCCACTC
GTGCACCCAACTGATCTTCAGCATCTTTTACTTTCACCAGCGTTTCTGGGTGAGCAAAAACAGGAAGGCA
AAATGCCGCAAAAAAGGGAATAAGGGCGACACGGAAATGTTGAATACTCATACTCTTCCTTTTTCAATAT
TATTGAAGCATTTATCAGGGTTATTGTCTCATGAGCGGATACATATTTGAATGTATTTAGAAAAATAAAC
AAATAGGGGTTCCGCGCACATTTCCCCGAAAAGTGCCACCTGACGTCGACGGATCGGGAGATCTCCCGAT
CCCCTATGGTGCACTCTCAGTACAATCTGCTCTGATGCCGCATAGTTAAGCCAGTATCTGCTCCCTGCTT
GTGTGTTGGAGGTCGCTGAGTAGTGCGCGAGCAAAATTTAAGCTACAACAAGGCAAGGCTTGACCGACAA
TTGCATGAAGAATCTGCTTAGGGTTAGGCGTTTTGCGCTGCTTCGCGATGTACGGGCCAGATATACGCGT
TGACATTGATTATTGACTAGTTATTAATAGTAATCAATTACGGGGTCATTAGTTCATAGCCCATATATGG
AGTTCCGCGTTACATAACTTACGGTAAATGGCCCGCCTGGCTGACCGCCCAACGACCCCCGCCCATTGAC
GTCAATAATGACGTATGTTCCCATAGTAACGCCAATAGGGACTTTCCATTGACGTCAATGGGTGGAGTAT
TTACGGTAAACTGCCCACTTGGCAGTACATCAAGTGTATCATATGCCAAGTACGCCCCCTATTGACGTCA
ATGACGGTAAATGGCCCGCCTGGCATTATGCCCAGTACATGACCTTATGGGACTTTCCTACTTGGCAGTA
CATCTACGTATTAGTCATCGCTATTACCATGGTGATGCGGTTTTGGCAGTACATCAATGGGCGTGGATAG
CGGTTTGACTCACGGGGATTTCCAAGTCTCCACCCCATTGACGTCAATGGGAGTTTGTTTTGGCACCAAA
ATCAACGGGACTTTCCAAAATGTCGTAACAACTCCGCCCCATTGACGCAAATGGGCGGTAGGCGTGTACG
GTGGGAGGTCTATATAAGCAGAGCTCTCCCTATCAGTGATAGAGATCTCCCTATCAGTGATAGAGATCGT
CGACGAGCTCGTTTAGTGAACCGTCAGATCGCCTGGAGACGCCATCCACGCTGTTTTGACCTCCATAGAA
GACACCGGGACCGATCCAGCCTCCGGACTCTAGCGTTTAAACTAAAGCTTATGGTGAGCAAGGGCGAGGA
GGATAACATGGCCATCATCAAGGAGTTCATGCGCTTCAAGGTGCACATGGAGGGCTCCGTGAACGGCCAC
GAGTTCGAGATCGAGGGCGAGGGCGAGGGCCGCCCCTACGAGGGCACCCAGACCGCCAAGCTGAAGGTGA
CCAAGGGTGGCCCCCTGCCCTTCGCCTGGGACATCCTGTCCCCTCAGTTCATGTACGGCTCCAAGGCCTA
CGTGAAGCACCCCGCCGACATCCCCGACTACTTGAAGCTGTCCTTCCCCGAGGGCTTCAAGTGGGAGCGC
GTGATGAACTTCGAGGACGGCGGCGTGGTGACCGTGACCCAGGACTCCTCCCTGCAGGACGGCGAGTTCA
TCTACAAGGTGAAGCTGCGCGGCACCAACTTCCCCTCCGACGGCCCCGTAATGCAGAAGAAGACCATGGG
CTGGGAGGCCTCCTCCGAGCGGATGTACCCCGAGGACGGCGCCCTGAAGGGCGAGATCAAGCAGAGGCTG
AAGCTGAAGGACGGCGGCCACTACGACGCTGAGGTCAAGACCACCTACAAGGCCAAGAAGCCCGTGCAGC
TGCCCGGCGCCTACAACGTCAACATCAAGTTGGACATCACCTCCCACAACGAGGACTACACCATCGTGGA
ACAGTACGAACGCGCCGAGGGCCGCCACTCCACCGGCGGCATGGACGAGCTGTACAAGCTCGAGATGCAG
CCTTGGCACGGAAAGGCCATGCAGAGAGCTTCCGAGGCCGGAGCCACTGCCCCCAAGGCTTCCGCACGGA
ATGCCAGGGGCGCCCCGATGGATCCCACCGAGTCTCCGGCTGCCCCCGAGGCCGCCCTGCCTAAGGCGGG
AAAGTTCGGCCCCGCCAGGAAGTCGGGATCCCGGCAGAAAAAGAGCGCCCCGGACACCCAGGAGAGGCCG
CCCGTCCGCGCAACTGGGGCCCGCGCCAAAAAGGCCCCTCAGCGCGCCCAGGACACGCAGCCGTCTGACG
CCACCAGCGCCCCTGGGGCAGAGGGGCTGGAGCCTCCTGCGGCTCGGGAGCCGGCTCTTTCCAGGGCTGG
TTCTTGCCGCCAGAGGGGCGCGCGCTGCTCCACGAAGCCAAGACCTCCGCCCGGGCCCTGGGACGTGCCC
AGCCCCGGCCTGCCGGTCTCGGCCCCCATTCTCGTACGGAGGGATGCGGCGCCTGGGGCCTCGAAGCTCC
GGGCGGTTTTGGAGAAGTTGAAGCTCAGCCGCGATGATATCTCCACGGCGGCGGGGATGGTGAAAGGGGT
TGTGGACCACCTGCTGCTCAGACTGAAGTGCGACTCCGCGTTCAGAGGCGTCGGGCTGCTGAACACCGGG
AGCTACTATGAGCACGTGAAGATTTCTGCACCTAATGAATTTGATGTCATGTTTAAACTGGAAGTCCCCA
GAATTCAACTAGAAGAATATTCCAACACTCGTGCATATTACTTTGTGAAATTTAAAAGAAATCCGAAAGA
AAATCCTCTGAGTCAGTTTTTAGAAGGTGAAATATTATCAGCTTCTAAGATGCTGTCAAAGTTTAGGAAA
ATCATTAAGGAAGAAATTAACGACATTAAAGATACAGATGTCATCATGAAGAGGAAAAGAGGAGGGAGCC
CTGCTGTAACACTTCTTATTAGTGAAAAAATATCTGTGGATATAACCCTGGCTTTGGAATCAAAAAGTAG
CTGGCCTGCTAGCACCCAAGAAGGCCTGCGCATTCAAAACTGGCTTTCAGCAAAAGTTAGGAAGCAACTA
CGACTAAAGCCATTTTACCTTGTACCCAAGCATGCAAAGGAAGGAAATGGTTTCCAAGAAGAAACATGGC
GGCTATCCTTCTCTCACATCGAAAAGGAAATTTTGAACAATCATGGAAAATCTAAAACGTGCTGTGAAAA
CAAAGAAGAGAAATGTTGCAGGAAAGATTGTTTAAAACTAATGAAATACCTTTTAGAACAGCTGAAAGAA
AGGTTTAAAGACAAAAAACATCTGGATAAATTCTCTTCTTATCATGTGAAAACTGCCTTCTTTCACGTAT
GTACCCAGAACCCTCAAGACAGTCAGTGGGACCGCAAAGACCTGGGCCTCTGCTTTGATAACTGCGTGAC
ATACTTTCTTCAGTGCCTCAGGACAGAAAAACTTGAGAATTATTTTATTCCTGAATTCAATCTATTCTCT
AGCAACTTAATTGACAAAAGAAGTAAAGAATTTCTGACAAAGCAAATTGAATATGAAAGAAACAATGAGT
TTCCAGTTTTTGATGAATTTAGCGGCCGCTACCCATACGATGTTCCAGATTACGCTTGACTCGAGTCTAG
AGGGCCCGTTTAAACCCGCTGATCAGCCTCGACTGTGCCTTCTAGTTGCCAGCCATCTGTTGTTTGCCCC
TCCCCCGTGCCTTCCTTGACCCTGGAAGGTGCCACTCCCACTGTCCTTTCCTAATAAAATGAGGAAATTG
CATCGCATTGTCTGAGTAGGTGTCATTCTATTCTGGGGGGTGGGGTGGGGCAGGACAGCAAGGGGGAGGA
TTGGGAAGACAATAGCAGGCATGCTGGGGATGCGGTGGGCTCTATGGCTTCTGAGGCGGAAAGAACCAGC
TGGGGCTCTAGGGGGTATCCCC
[124 nt withheld, positions 5553-5676]
C
[91 nt withheld, positions 5678-5768]
A
[49 nt withheld, positions 5770-5818]
CCTTTGACGTTGGAGTCCACGTTCTTT
[37 nt withheld, positions 5846-5882]
ACCCTATCTCGGTCTATTCTTTTGATTTATAAGGGATTTTGCCGATTTCGGCCTATTGGTTAAAAAATGA
GCTGATTTAACAAAAATTTAACGCGAATTAATTCTGTGGAATGTGTGTCAGTTAGGGTGTGGAAAGTCCC
CAGGCTCCCCAGCAGGCAGAAGTATGCAAAGCATGCATCTCAATTAGTCAGCAACCAGGTGTGGAAAGTC
CCCAGGCTCCCCAGCAGGCAGAAGTATGCAAAGCATGCATCTCAATTAGTCAGCAACCATAGTCCCGCCC
CTAACTCCGCCCATCCCGCCCCTAACTCCGCCCAGTTCCGCCCATTCTCCGCCCCATGGCTGACTAATTT
TTTTTATTTATGCAGAGGCCGAGGCCGCCTCTGCCTCTGAGCTATTCCAGAAGTAGTGAGGAGGCTTTTT
TGGAGGCCTAGGCTTTTGCAAAAAGCTCCCGGGAGCTTGTATATCCATTTTCGGATCTGATCAGCACGTG
TTGACAATTAATCATCGGCATAGTATATCGGCATAGTATAATACGACAAGGTGAGGAACTAAACCATGGC
CAAGTTGACCAGTGCCGTTCCGGTGCTCACCGCGCGCGACGTCGCCGGAGCGGTCGAGTTCTGGACCGAC
CGGCTCGGGTTCTCCCGGGACTTCGTGGAGGACGACTTCGCCGGTGTGGTCCGGGACGACGTGACCCTGT
TCATCAGCGCGGTCCAGGACCAGGTGGTGCCGGACAACACCCTGGCCTGGGTGTGGGTGCGCGGCCTGGA
CGAGCTGTACGCCGAGTGGTCGGAGGTCGTGTCCACGAACTTCCGGGACGCCTCCGGGCCGGCCATGACC
GAGATCGGCGAGCAGCCGTGGGGGCGGGAGTTCGCCCTGCGCGACCCGGCCGGCAACTGCGTGCACTTCG
TGGCCGAGGAGCAGGACTGACACGTGCTACGAGATTTCGATTCCACCGCCGCCTTCTATGAAAGGTTGGG
CTTCGGAATCGTTTTCCGGGACGCCGGCTGGATGATCCTCCAGCGCGGGGATCTCATGCTGGAGTTCTTC
GCCCACCCCAACTTGTTTATTGCAGCTTATAATGGTTACAAATAAAGCAATAGCATCACAAATTTCACAA
ATAAAGCATTTTTTTCACTGCATTCTAGTTGTGGTTTGTCCAAACTCATCAATGTATCTTATCATGTCTG
TATACCGTCGACCTCTAGCTAGAGCTTGGCGTAATCATGGTCATAGCTGTTTCCTGTGTGAAATTGTTAT
CCGCTCACAATTCCACACAACATACGAGCCGGAAGCATAAAGTGTAAAGCCTGGGGTGCCTAATGAGTGA
GCTAACTCACATTAATTGCGTTGCGCTCACTGCCCGCTTTCCAGTCGGGAAACCTGTCGTGCCAGCTGCA
TTAATGAATCGGCCAACGCGCGGGGAGAGGCGGTTTGCGTATTGGGCGCT
Features (pLannotate 1.2.2; 24 found; start..end, strand, type, name):
    182..770     -  rep_origin     ori: high-copy-number ColE1/pMB1/pBR322/pUC origin of replication
    941..1801    -  CDS            AmpR: β-lactamase; bla; confers resistance to ampicillin, carbenicillin, and related antibiotics
   1802..1906    -  promoter       AmpR promoter: bla
   1965..2017    -  misc_feature   bom (fragment): basis of mobility region from pBR322
   2172..2551    +  enhancer       CMV enhancer: human cytomegalovirus immediate early enhancer
   2552..2755    +  promoter       CMV promoter: human cytomegalovirus (CMV) immediate early promoter
   2757..2776    +  promoter       PLtetO-1 promoter (fragment): modified phage lambda PL promoter with tet operator sites (Lutz and Bujard, 1997)
   2778..2797    +  promoter       PLtetO-1 promoter (fragment): modified phage lambda PL promoter with tet operator sites (Lutz and Bujard, 1997)
   2805..2838    +  promoter       TRE3GV promoter (fragment): 3rd-generation Tet-responsive promoter that can be activated by binding of Tet-On® 3G, optimized for retroviral and lentiviral vectors
   2921..3628    +  CDS            mCherry: mCherry is a basic (constitutively fluorescent) red fluorescent protein published in 2004, derived from Discosoma sp.. It is reported to be a very rapidly-maturing monomer with low acid sensitivity.
   3635..5200    +  CDS            CGAS: CGAS_HUMAN - Also known as C6orf150 From Homo sapiens (Human).
   5210..5237    +  CDS            3xHA (fragment): three tandem HA epitope tags
   5283..5507    +  polyA_signal   bGH poly(A) signal: bovine growth hormone polyadenylation signal
   5511..5532    +  promoter       SV40 promoter (fragment): SV40 enhancer and early promoter
   5553..5981    +  rep_origin     f1 ori (sequence partly withheld): f1 bacteriophage origin of replication; arrow indicates direction of (+) strand synthesis
   5995..6324    +  promoter       SV40 promoter: SV40 enhancer and early promoter
   6372..6419    +  promoter       EM7 promoter: synthetic bacterial promoter&nbsp
   6438..6812    +  CDS            BleoR: antibiotic-binding protein; Sh ble from Streptoalloteichus hindustanus; confers resistance to bleomycin, phleomycin, and Zeocin™
   6822..6947    +  CDS            ble (fragment): BLE_KLEPN - Experimental evidence at protein level: Swiss-Prot protein existence level 1. Binding protein with a strong affinity to the bleomycin family of antibiotics. Binds to CL990; an antimitotic-antibiotic compound. From Klebsiella pneumoniae.
   6942..7063    +  polyA_signal   SV40 poly(A) signal: SV40 polyadenylation signal
   7136..7152    -  protein_bind   lac operator: The lac repressor binds to the lac operator to inhibit transcription in E. coli. This inhibition can be relieved by adding lactose or isopropyl-β-D-thiogalactopyranoside (IPTG). lac repressor encoded by lacI
   7160..7190    -  promoter       lac promoter: promoter for the E. coli lac operon
   7205..7226    -  protein_bind   CAP binding site: CAP binding activates transcription in the presence of cAMP. E. coli catabolite activator protein
   7239..7331    -  CDS            lacI (fragment): lac repressor; lacI; The lac repressor binds to the lac operator to inhibit transcription in E. coli. This inhibition can be relieved by adding lactose or isopropyl-β-D-thiogalactopyranoside (IPTG).
