[The description below was written by a language model from this plasmid's Addgene catalogue record and pLannotate feature annotations shown in this document.]
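Description:
mCherry-cGAS-HA is a mammalian expression plasmid of about 7.3 kb built on the pcDNA4/TO backbone. It is propagated in E. coli through a high-copy ColE1/pUC-type origin and selected with ampicillin via the β-lactamase gene. An f1 origin is also present. For selection in mammalian cells the backbone carries a bleomycin/Zeocin resistance gene (Sh ble) placed behind both the SV40 early promoter and the bacterial EM7 promoter and terminated by the SV40 polyadenylation signal, so the marker can in principle function in either host.

The payload is human cyclic GMP-AMP synthase (cGAS) fused at its N terminus to the red fluorescent protein mCherry and at its C terminus to an HA epitope tag. The catalogue lists this tag as 3xHA, although the annotation detects only a short fragment of that feature. Transcription is driven by the CMV immediate-early enhancer and promoter and ends at the bovine growth hormone polyadenylation signal. Two short tet operator matches lie immediately downstream of the CMV promoter, consistent with the TO design of this backbone. Expression should therefore be constitutive in ordinary cells, but repressible and tetracycline-inducible in cells that express the Tet repressor.

According to the record, the construct is used as a marker of nuclear rupture. cGAS binds DNA, so a fluorescent cGAS fusion can accumulate on chromatin exposed when the nuclear envelope breaks, which allows rupture sites to be seen by live or fixed-cell imaging. The HA tag offers an additional handle for antibody detection.
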