Addgene plasmid #231895: mCherry-cGAS-HA
Purpose: Expression of cyclic GMP/AMP synthase (cGAS), as a nuclear rupture marker
Depositing lab: Lukas Kapitein. Depositing organization: Utrecht University. Publication: Nuclear poly-glutamine aggregates rupture the nuclear envelope and hinder its repair. Korsten G, Osinga M, Pelle RA, Serweta AK, Hoogenberg B, Kampinga HH, Kapitein LC. J Cell Biol. 2024 Nov 4;223(11):e202307142. doi: 10.1083/jcb.202307142. Epub 2024 Aug 16. PubMed 39150509.
Backbone
  Vector backbone: pcDNA4/TO
  Backbone manufacturer: Invitrogen
  Vector type: Mammalian Expression
Growth in bacteria
  Bacterial resistance: Ampicillin, 100 μg/mL
  Growth temperature: 37°C
  Growth strain: DH5alpha
  Copy number: High Copy
Gene/Insert
  Gene/Insert name: cGAS
  Species: H. sapiens (human)
  Entrez Gene: CGAS (a.k.a. C6orf150, D4, MB21D1, h-cGAS)
  Tag / fusion protein: mCherry (N terminal on insert); 3xHA (C terminal on insert)
  Cloning method: Restriction Enzyme; 5′ cloning site unknown (unknown if destroyed)
Terms and licenses: Academic/Nonprofit Terms; Industry Terms: Not Available to Industry
Depositor comments: Internal plasmid ID GK077
How to cite: mCherry-cGAS-HA was a gift from Lukas Kapitein (Addgene plasmid # 231895 ; http://n2t.net/addgene:231895 ; RRID:Addgene_231895)
